Addgene plasmid #145289: RCASBP(A)-3xFlag-mHoxd13+7Ala
Purpose: Avian Expression of murine SPDH (+7Ala) Hoxd13 with N-terminal 3xFlag tag
Depositing lab: Denes Hnisz. Depositing organization: Max Planck Institute for Molecular Genetics. Publication: Unblending of Transcriptional Condensates in Human Repeat Expansion Disease. Basu S, Mackowiak SD, Niskanen H, Knezevic D, Asimi V, Grosswendt S, Geertsema H, Ali S, Jerkovic I, Ewers H, Mundlos S, Meissner A, Ibrahim DM, Hnisz D. Cell. 2020 May 28;181(5):1062-1079.e30. doi: 10.1016/j.cell.2020.04.018. Epub 2020 May 7. PubMed 32386547.
Backbone
  Vector backbone: RCASBP(A)
  Vector type: Viral Avian Expression
Growth in bacteria
  Bacterial resistance: Ampicillin, 100 μg/mL
  Growth temperature: 37°C
  Growth strain: NEB Stable
  Copy number: Low Copy
Gene/Insert
  Gene/Insert name: Hoxd13(+7Ala) (alt name: Hoxd13(spdh))
  Species: M. musculus (mouse)
  Insert size (bp): 1169
  Mutation: A-repeat expanded
  Entrez Gene: Hoxd13 (a.k.a. Hox-4.8, spdh)
  Tag / fusion protein: 3xFlag (N terminal on insert)
  Cloning method: Restriction Enzyme; 5′ cloning site ClaI (unknown if destroyed); 3′ cloning site SpeI (unknown if destroyed)
  Sequencing primers: 5′ gagctgagctgactctgctggtgg; 3′ tcaggagacagtgtctttgagcttg
Terms and licenses: Academic/Nonprofit Terms; Industry Terms: Not Available to Industry
How to cite: RCASBP(A)-3xFlag-mHoxd13+7Ala was a gift from Denes Hnisz (Addgene plasmid # 145289 ; http://n2t.net/addgene:145289 ; RRID:Addgene_145289)
