[The description below was written by a language model from this plasmid's Addgene catalogue record and pLannotate feature annotations shown in this document.]
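Description:
RCASBP(A)-3xFlag-mHoxd13+7Ala is a replication-competent avian retroviral vector of the RCAS family (Bryan polymerase, subgroup A envelope) carrying a disease-associated variant of mouse Hoxd13. The roughly 12.8 kb plasmid contains a complete Rous sarcoma virus-derived provirus. Two copies of the RSV enhancer/promoter region, each accompanied by a direct repeat 1 element and followed by a primer binding site, mark the LTR regions flanking the viral genome. Between them lie gag, gag-pol and a subgroup A env gene. Because all viral structural and enzymatic genes are retained, the vector produces infectious virus that spreads through susceptible avian cells without helper functions. The bacterial portion is pBR322-like, with a ColE1-type origin, bom and rop (consistent with the recorded low copy number), ampicillin resistance, and residual tetracycline-resistance fragments.

The payload sits downstream of env, in the position occupied by src in the parental virus, cloned between ClaI and SpeI sites. It encodes an N-terminal 3xFLAG tag fused to murine Hoxd13 in which the polyalanine repeat is expanded by seven alanines, the synpolydactyly (spdh) allele. No dedicated internal promoter is annotated for the insert. In RCAS vectors such inserts are generally expressed from a spliced message driven by the viral LTR. The FLAG epitope allows detection or immunoprecipitation of the mutant homeodomain transcription factor. The record gives the purpose as avian expression of the mutant protein. The associated study concerns how repeat expansions alter transcriptional condensates in human disease.
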