Features (pLannotate 1.2.2; 21 found; start..end, strand, type, name):
      1..66      +  CDS            3xFLAG: three tandem FLAG® epitope tags, followed by an enterokinase cleavage site
     70..1107    +  CDS            Hoxd13: HXD13_MOUSE - Also known as Hox-4.8. Experimental evidence at protein level: Swiss-Prot protein existence level 1. Sequence-specific transcription factor that binds gene promoters and activates their transcription (PubMed:23995701). Part of a developmental regulatory system that provides cells with specific positional identities on the anterior-posterior axis (By similarity). From Mus musculus (Mouse).
   1125..1219    +  ncRNA          Retro dr1: Accession: RF00214 - Retrovirus direct repeat 1 (dr1)
   1255..1516    +  promoter       RSV promoter: Rous sarcoma virus enhancer/promoter
   1538..1612    +  ncRNA          RSV PBS: Accession: RF00467 - Rous sarcoma virus (RSV) primer binding site (PBS)
   1739..2033    -  CDS            TcR (fragment): tetracycline efflux protein; tet; confers resistance to tetracycline
   2115..2137    -  protein_bind   lac operator (fragment): The lac repressor binds to the lac operator to inhibit transcription in E. coli. This inhibition can be relieved by adding lactose or isopropyl-β-D-thiogalactopyranoside (IPTG). lac repressor encoded by lacI
   2141..2171    -  promoter       lac UV5 promoter: E. coli lac promoter with an "up" mutation
   2300..2404    +  promoter       AmpR promoter: bla
   2405..3265    +  CDS            AmpR: β-lactamase; bla; confers resistance to ampicillin, carbenicillin, and related antibiotics
   3436..4024    +  rep_origin     ori: high-copy-number ColE1/pMB1/pBR322/pUC origin of replication
   4210..4350    -  misc_feature   bom: basis of mobility region from pBR322
   4452..4643    -  CDS            rop: Rop protein, which maintains plasmids at low copy number; rop
   4660..5040    +  CDS            YPB1_ECOLX: Protein predicted: Swiss-Prot protein existence level 4. From Escherichia coli.
   5282..5351    -  CDS            TcR (fragment): tetracycline efflux protein; tet; confers resistance to tetracycline
   5356..5450    +  ncRNA          Retro dr1: Accession: RF00214 - Retrovirus direct repeat 1 (dr1)
   5486..5747    +  promoter       RSV promoter: Rous sarcoma virus enhancer/promoter
   5769..5843    +  ncRNA          RSV PBS: Accession: RF00467 - Rous sarcoma virus (RSV) primer binding site (PBS)
   6086..8194    +  CDS            gag: GAG_RSVSB - Experimental evidence at protein level: Swiss-Prot protein existence level 1. [Protease p15]: Aspartyl protease that mediates proteolytic cleavages of Gag and Gag-Pol polyproteins during or shortly after the release of the virion from the plasma membrane. Cleavages take place as an ordered, step-wise cascade to yield mature proteins. This process is called maturation. Displays maximal activity during the budding process just prior to particle release from the cell. From Rous sarcoma virus (strain Schmidt-Ruppin B) (RSV-SRB).
   8182..10899   +  CDS            gag-pol (fragment): POL_RSVSB - Experimental evidence at protein level: Swiss-Prot protein existence level 1. [Integrase]: Catalyzes viral DNA integration into the host chromosome, by performing a series of DNA cutting and joining reactions (PubMed:9218451). This recombination event is an essential step in the viral replication cycle. Has a strong preference for using the 3'-OH at the viral DNA end as a nucleophile. From Rous sarcoma virus (strain Schmidt-Ruppin B) (RSV-SRB).
  10784..12592   +  CDS            env: ENV_RSVSA - Experimental evidence at protein level: Swiss-Prot protein existence level 1. The transmembrane protein (TM) acts as a class I viral fusion protein. Under the current model, the protein has at least 3 conformational states: pre-fusion native state, pre-hairpin intermediate state, and post-fusion hairpin state. During viral and target cell membrane fusion, the coiled coil regions (heptad repeats) assume a trimer-of-hairpins structure, positioning the fusion peptide in close proximity to the C-terminal region of the ectodomain. The formation of this structure appears to drive apposit
>Addgene plasmid #145289 | RCASBP(A)-3xFlag-mHoxd13+7Ala | addgene full sequence | sequence record 311828 | Addgene NGS Result
GACTACAAAGACCATGACGGTGATTATAAAGATCATGACATTGATTACAAGGATGACGATGACAAGTCCA
TGAGCCGCTCGGGGACTTGGGACATGGATGGGCTGCGGGCGGACGGCGGGGCCGCTGGGGCGGCACCGGC
CTCCTCCTCCTCCTCCGTAGCAGCGCCTGGCCAGTGTCGCGGCTTCCTGTCGGCGCCGGTGTTCGCGGGG
ACACATTCCGGACGCGCGGCGGCGGCGGCCGCAGCAGCGGCGGCGGCGGCCGCAGCAGCGGCGGCGGCAG
CGGCGGCAGCATCCAGCTTCGCTTACCCAGGGACCTCTGAGCGCACAGGCTCTTCGTCGTCGTCGTCATC
CTCGGCTGTGATCGCCACTCGCCCCGAGGCTCCTGTGGCCAAAGAGTGTCCCGCGCCAGCGGCCGCCGCG
ACCGCTGCAGCACCGCCGGGCGCTCCCGCGCTGGGCTATGGCTACCACTTCGGCAACGGTTACTACAGCT
GCCGCATGTCGCACGGCGTAGGCTTACAGCAGAACGCTCTCAAGTCGTCCCCGCACGCTTCTCTCGGAGG
TTTCCCGGTGGAGAAGTACATGGACGTGTCGGGCCTGGCGAGCAGCAGCGTACCGACCAACGAGGTGCCC
GCAAGAGCCAAGGAAGTGTCCTTCTACCAGGGCTACACAAGTCCCTATCAGCACGTGCCTGGCTACATCG
ACATGGTGTCCACTTTTGGATCCGGGGAACCTCGGCACGAGGCATACATCTCCATGGAGGGCTACCAGTC
CTGGACGCTAGCCAACGGGTGGAACAGCCAGGTGTACTGTGCCAAGGATCAGCCACAGGGGTCCCATTTT
TGGAAATCATCCTTTCCAGGAGATGTGGCTTTAAACCAGCCGGACATGTGCGTCTACCGACGGGGAAGGA
AGAAAAGGGTGCCTTACACCAAACTGCAGCTCAAAGAACTGGAGAATGAGTATGCCATTAACAAGTTCAT
TAACAAGGACAAGCGGCGGCGGATCTCAGCTGCCACGAACCTTTCGGAGAGACAAGTAACCATTTGGTTT
CAGAATCGGAGGGTGAAGGACAAGAAAATCGTCTCCAAGCTCAAAGACACTGTCTCCTGAACTAGTTACG
ATGCGATGTACGGGCCAGATATACGCGTATCTGAGGGGACTAGGGTGTGTTTAGGCGAAAAGCGGGGCTT
CGGTTGTACGCGGTTAGGAGTCCCCTCAGGATATAGTAGTTTCGCTTTTGCATAGGGAGGGGGAAATGTA
GTCTTATGCAATACTCTTGTAGTCTTGCAACATGGTAACGATGAGTTAGCAACATGCCTTACAAGGAGAG
AAAAAGCACCGTGCATGCCGATTGGTGGAAGTAAGGTGGTACGATCGTGCCTTATTAGGAAGGCAACAGA
CGGGTCTGACATGGATTGGACGAACCACTGAATTCCGCATTGCAGAGATATTGTATTTAAGTGCCTAGCT
CGATACAATAAACGCCATTTGACCATTCACCACATTGGTGTGCACCTGGGTTGATGGCCGGACCGTTGAT
TCCCTGACGACTACGAGCACCTGCATGAAGCAGAAGGCTTCATTTGGTGACCCCGACGTGATAGTTAGGG
AATAGTGGTCGGCCACAGACGGCGTGGCGATCCTGTCTCCATCCGTCTCGTCTATCGGGAGGCGAGTTCG
ATGACCCTGGTGGAGGGGGCTGCGGCTTAGGGAGGCAGAAGCTGAGTACCGTCGGAGGGGATCCACAGGA
CGGGTGTGGTCGCCATGATCGCGTAGTCGATAGTGGCTCCAAGTAGCGAAGCGAGCAGGACTGGGCGGCG
GCCAAAGCGGTCGGACAGTGCTCCGAGAACGGGTGCGCATAGAAATTGCATCAACGCATATAGCGCTAGC
AGCACGCCATAGTGACTGGCGATGCTGTCGGAATGGACGATATCCCGCAAGAGGCCCGGCAGTACCGGCA
TAACCAAGCCTATGCCTACAGCATCCAGGGTGACGGTGCCGAGGATGACGATGAGCGCATTGTTAGATTT
CATACACGGTGCCTGACTGCGTTAGCAATTTAACTGTGATAAACTACCGCATTAAAGCTCCAAGCTTGGC
TGTTTCCTGTGTGAAATTGTTATCCGCTCACAATTCCACACATTATACGAGCCGGAAGCATAAAGTGTAA
AGCCTGGGGTGCCTAATGAGTGAGAATTCTTGAAGACGAAAGGGCCTCGTGATACGCCTATTTTTATAGG
TTAATGTCATGATAATAATGGTTTCTTAGACGTCAGGTGGCACTTTTCGGGGAAATGTGCGCGGAACCCC
TATTTGTTTATTTTTCTAAATACATTCAAATATGTATCCGCTCATGAGACAATAACCCTGATAAATGCTT
CAATAATATTGAAAAAGGAAGAGTATGAGTATTCAACATTTCCGTGTCGCCCTTATTCCCTTTTTTGCGG
CATTTTGCCTTCCTGTTTTTGCTCACCCAGAAACGCTGGTGAAAGTAAAAGATGCTGAAGATCAGTTGGG
TGCACGAGTGGGTTACATCGAACTGGATCTCAACAGCGGTAAGATCCTTGAGAGTTTTCGCCCCGAAGAA
CGTTTTCCAATGATGAGCACTTTTAAAGTTCTGCTATGTGGCGCGGTATTATCCCGTGTTGACGCCGGGC
AAGAGCAACTCGGTCGCCGCATACACTATTCTCAGAATGACTTGGTTGAGTACTCACCAGTCACAGAAAA
GCATCTTACGGATGGCATGACAGTAAGAGAATTATGCAGTGCTGCCATAACCATGAGTGATAACACTGCG
GCCAACTTACTTCTGACAACGATCGGAGGACCGAAGGAGCTAACCGCTTTTTTGCACAACATGGGGGATC
ATGTAACTCGCCTTGATCGTTGGGAACCGGAGCTGAATGAAGCCATACCAAACGACGAGCGTGACACCAC
GATGCCTGCAGCAATGGCAACAACGTTGCGCAAACTATTAACTGGCGAACTACTTACTCTAGCTTCCCGG
CAACAATTAATAGACTGGATGGAGGCGGATAAAGTTGCAGGACCACTTCTGCGCTCGGCCCTTCCGGCTG
GCTGGTTTATTGCTGATAAATCTGGAGCCGGTGAGCGTGGGTCTCGCGGTATCATTGCAGCACTGGGGCC
AGATGGTAAGCCCTCCCGTATCGTAGTTATCTACACGACGGGGAGTCAGGCAACTATGGATGAACGAAAT
AGACAGATCGCTGAGATAGGTGCCTCACTGATTAAGCATTGGTAACTGTCAGACCAAGTTTACTCATATA
TACTTTAGATTGATTTAAAACTTCATTTTTAATTTAAAAGGATCTAGGTGAAGATCCTTTTTGATAATCT
CATGACCAAAATCCCTTAACGTGAGTTTTCGTTCCACTGAGCGTCAGACCCCGTAGAAAAGATCAAAGGA
TCTTCTTGAGATCCTTTTTTTCTGCGCGTAATCTGCTGCTTGCAAACAAAAAAACCACCGCTACCAGCGG
TGGTTTGTTTGCCGGATCAAGAGCTACCAACTCTTTTTCCGAAGGTAACTGGCTTCAGCAGAGCGCAGAT
ACCAAATACTGTCCTTCTAGTGTAGCCGTAGTTAGGCCACCACTTCAAGAACTCTGTAGCACCGCCTACA
TACCTCGCTCTGCTAATCCTGTTACCAGTGGCTGCTGCCAGTGGCGATAAGTCGTGTCTTACCGGGTTGG
ACTCAAGACGATAGTTACCGGATAAGGCGCAGCGGTCGGGCTGAACGGGGGGTTCGTGCACACAGCCCAG
CTTGGAGCGAACGACCTACACCGAACTGAGATACCTACAGCGTGAGCTATGAGAAAGCGCCACGCTTCCC
GAAGGGAGAAAGGCGGACAGGTATCCGGTAAGCGGCAGGGTCGGAACAGGAGAGCGCACGAGGGAGCTTC
CAGGGGGAAACGCCTGGTATCTTTATAGTCCTGTCGGGTTTCGCCACCTCTGACTTGAGCGTCGATTTTT
GTGATGCTCGTCAGGGGGGCGGAGCCTATGGAAAAACGCCAGCAACGCGGCCTTTTTACGGTTCCTGGCC
TTTTGCTGGCCTTTTGCTCACATGTTCTTTCCTGCGTTATCCCCTGATTCTGTGGATAACCGTATTACCG
CCTTTGAGTGAGCTGATACCGCTCGCCGCAGCCGAACGACCGAGCGCAGCGAGTCAGTGAGCGAGGAAGC
GGAAGAGCGCCTGATGCGGTATTTTCTCCTTACGCATCTGTGCGGTATTTCACACCGCATATGGTGCACT
CTCAGTACAATCTGCTCTGATGCCGCATAGTTAAGCCAGTATACACTCCGCTATCGCTACGTGACTGGGT
CATGGCTGCGCCCCGACACCCGCCAACACCCGCTGACGCGCCCTGACGGGCTTGTCTGCTCCCGGCATCC
GCTTACAGACAAGCTGTGACCGTCTCCGGGAGCTGCATGTGTCAGAGGTTTTCACCGTCATCACCGAAAC
GCGCGAGGCAGCTGCGGTAAAGCTCATCAGCGTGGTCGTGAAGCGATTCACAGATGTCTGCCTGTTCATC
CGCGTCCAGCTCGTTGAGTTTCTCCAGAAGCGTTAATGTCTGGCTTCTGATAAAGCGGGCCATGTTAAGG
GCGGTTTTTTCCTGTTTGGTCACTGATGCCTCCGTGTAAGGAGGATTTCTGTTCATGGGGGTAATGATAC
CGATGAAACGAGAGAGGATGCTCACGATACGGGTTACTGATGATGAACATGCCCGGTTACTGGAACGTTG
TGAGGGTAAACAACTGGCGGTATGGATGCGGCGGGACCAGAGAAAAATCACTCAGGGTCAATGCCAGCGC
TTCGTTAATACAGATGTAGGTGTTCCACAGGGTAGCCAGCAGCATCCTGCGATGCAGATCCGGAACATAA
TGGTGCAGGGCGCTGACTTCCGCGTTTCCAGACTTTACGAAACACGGAAACCGAAGACCATTCATGTTGT
TGCTCAGGTCGCAGACGTTTTGCAGCAGCAGTCGCTTCACGTTCGCTCGCGTATCGGTGATTCATTCTGC
TAACCAGTAAGGCAACCCCGCCAGCCTAGCCGGGTCCTCAACGACAGGAGCACGATCATGCGCACCCGTG
GCCAGGACCCAACGCTGCCCGAGATGCGCCGCGTGCGGCTGCTGGAGATGGCGGACGCGATGGATATGTT
CTGCCAAGGGTTGGTTTGCGCATTCACAGTTCTCCGCAAGAATTGATTGGCTCCAATTCTTGGAGTGGTG
AATCCGTTAGCGAGGTGCCGCCGGCTTCCATTCAGGTCGAGGTGGCCCGGCTCCATGCACCGCGACGCAA
CGCGGGGAGGCAGACAAGGTATAGGGCGGCGATGCGATGTACGGGCCAGATATACGCGTATCTGAGGGGA
CTAGGGTGTGTTTAGGCGAAAAGCGGGGCTTCGGTTGTACGCGGTTAGGAGTCCCCTCAGGATATAGTAG
TTTCGCTTTTGCATAGGGAGGGGGAAATGTAGTCTTATGCAATACTCTTGTAGTCTTGCAACATGGTAAC
GATGAGTTAGCAACATGCCTTACAAGGAGAGAAAAAGCACCGTGCATGCCGATTGGTGGAAGTAAGGTGG
TACGATCGTGCCTTATTAGGAAGGCAACAGACGGGTCTGACATGGATTGGACGAACCACTGAATTCCGCA
TTGCAGAGATATTGTATTTAAGTGCCTAGCTCGATACAATAAACGCCATTTGACCATTCACCACATTGGT
GTGCACCTGGGTTGATGGCCGGACCGTTGATTCCCTGACGACTACGAGCACCTGCATGAAGCAGAAGGCT
TCATTTGGTGACCCCGACGTGATAGTTAGGGAATAGTGGTCGGCCACAGACGGCGTGGCGATCCTGTCTC
CATCCGTCTCGTCTATCGGGAGGCGAGTTCGATGACCCTGGTGGAGGGGGCTGCGGCTTAGGGAGGCAGA
AGCTGAGTACCGTCGGAGGGAGCTCCAGGGCCCGGAGCGACTGACCCCTGCCGAGAACTCAGAGGGTCGT
CGGAAGACGGAGAGTGAGCCCGACGACCACCCCAGGCACGTCTTTGGTCGGCCTGCGGATCAAGCATGGA
AGCCGTCATTAAGGTGATTTCGTCCGCGTGTAAAACCTATTGCGGGAAAATCTCTCCTTCTAAGAAGGAA
ATAGGGGCCATGTTGTCCCTGTTACAAAAGGAAGGGTTGCTTATGTCTCCCTCAGATTTATATTCTCCGG
GGTCCTGGGATCCCATCACTGCGGCGCTCTCCCAGCGGGCAATGGTACTTGGAAAATCGGGAGAGTTAAA
AACCTGGGGATTGGTTTTGGGGGCATTGAAGGCGGCTCGAGAGGAACAGGTTACATCTGAGCAAGCAAAG
TTTTGGTTGGGATTAGGGGGAGGGAGGGTCTCTCCCCCAGGTCCGGAGTGCATCGAGAAACCAGCTACGG
AGCGGCGAATCGACAAAGGGGAGGAGGTGGGAGAAACAACTGTGCAGCGAGATGCGAAGATGGCGCCAGA
GGAAGCGGCCACACCTAAAACCGTTGGCACATCCTGCTATCATTGCGGAACAGCTGTTGGCTGCAATTGC
GCCACCGCCACAGCCTCGGCCCCTCCTCCCCCTTATGTGGGGAGTGGTTTGTATCCTTCCCTGGCGGGGG
TGGGAGAGCAGCAGGGCCAGGGAGATAACACGTCTCGGGGGGCGGAGCAGCCAAGGGAGGAGCCAGGGCA
CGCGGGTCAGGCCCCTGGGCCGGCCCTGACTGACTGGGCAAGGGTAAGGGAGGAGCTTGCGAGTACTGGT
CCGCCCGTGGTGGCCATGCCTGTAGTGATTAAGACAGAGGGACCCGCCTGGACCCCTCTGGAGCCAAAAT
TGATCACAAGACTGGCTGATACGGTCAGGACCAAGGGCTTACGATCCCCGATCACTATGGCAGAAGTGGA
AGCGCTCATGTCCTCCCCGTTGCTGCCGCATGACGTCACGAATCTAATGAGAGTGATTTTAGGACCTGCC
CCATATGCCTTATGGATGGACGCTTGGGGAGTCCAACTCCAGACGGTTATAGCGGCAGCCACTCGCGACC
CCCGACACCCAGCGAACGGTCAAGGGCGGGGGGAACGGACTAACTTGGATCGATTAAAGGGCTTAGCTGA
TGGGATGGTGGGCAACCCACAGGGTCAGGCCGCATTATTAAGACCGGGGGAATTGGTTGCTATTACGGCG
TCGGCTCTCCAGGCGTTTAGAGAAGTTGCCCGGCTGGCGGAACCTGCAGGTCCATGGGCGGACATCACGC
AGGGACCATCTGAGTCCTTTGTTGATTTTGCCAATCGGCTTATAAAGGCGGTTGAGGGGTCAGATCTCCC
GCCTTCCGCGCGGGCTCCGGTGATCATTGACTGCTTTAGGCAGAAGTCACAGCCAGATATTCAGCAGCTT
ATACGGGCAGCACCCTCCACGCTGACCACCCCAGGAGAGATAATCAAATATGTGCTAGACAGGCAGAAGA
TTGCCCCTCTTACGGATCAAGGCATAGCCGCGGCCATGTCGTCTGCTATCCAGCCCTTAGTTATGGCAGT
AGTCAATAGAGAGAGGGATGGACAAACTGGGTCGGGTGGTCGTGCCCGAGGGCTCTGCTACACTTGTGGA
TCCCCGGGACATTATCAGGCACAGTGCCCGAAAAAACGAAAGTCAGGAAACAGCCGTGAGCGATGTCAGC
TGTGTGACGGGATGGGACACAACGCTAAACAGTGTAGGAAGCGGGATGGCAACCAGGGCCAACGCCCAGG
AAGAGGTCTCTCTTCGGGGCCGTGGCCCGGCCCTGAGCAGCCTGCCGTCTCGTTAGCGATGACAATGGAA
CATAAAGATCGCCCCTTGGTTAGGGTCATTCTGACTAACACTGGGAGTCATCCAGTCAAACAACGTTCGG
TGTATATCACCGCGCTGTTGGACTCCGGAGCGGACATCACTATTATTTCGGAGGAGGATTGGCCTACTGA
TTGGCCGGTGGTGGACACCGCGAACCCACAGATCCATGGCATAGGAGGGGGAATTCCCATGCGAAAATCC
CGGGATATGATAGAGGTGGGGGTTATTAACCGAGACGGGTCGTTGGAGCGACCCCTGCTCCTCTTCCCCG
CAGTCGCTATGGTTAGAGGGAGTATCCTAGGAAGAGATTGTCTGCAGGGCCTAGGGCTCCGCTTGACAAA
TTTATAGGGAGGGCCACTGTTCTTACTGTTGCGCTACATCTGGCTATTCCGCTCAAATGGAAGTCAGACC
GCACGCCTGTGTGGATTGACCAGTGGCCCCTTCCTGAAGGTAAACTTGTAGCGCTAACGCAATTAGTGGA
AAAAGAATTACAGTTAGGACATATAGAGCCCTCACTTAGTTGTTGGAACACACCTGTTTTTGTGATCCGG
AAGGCTTCCGGGTCTTATCGCTTATTGCATGATTTGCGCGCTGTTAACGCCAAGCTTGTTCCTTTTGGGG
CCGTCCAACAGGGGGCGCCAGTTCTCTCCGCGCTCCCGCGTGGCTGGCCCCTGATGGTCCTAGACCTCAA
GGATTGCTTCTTTTCTATCCCTCTTGCGGAACAAGATCGCGAAGCTTTTGCATTTACGCTCCCCTCTGTG
AATAACCAGGCCCCCGCTCGAAGATTCCAATGGAAGGTCTTGCCCCAAGGGATGACCTGTTCTCCCACTA
TCTGTCAGTTGGTAGTGGGTCAGGTGCTCGAGCCCTTGCGACTCAAGCACCCAGCTCTGCGCATGTTGCA
TTATATGGACGATCTTTTGCTAGCCGCCTCAAGTCATGATGGGTTGGAAGCGGCAGGGAAGGAGGTTATC
GGTACATTGGAAAGAGCCGGGTTCACTATTTCGCCGGATAAGATCCAGAGGGAGCCCGGAGTACAATATC
TTGGGTACAAGTTAGGCAGTACGTATGTAGCACCCGTAGGCTTGGTAGCAGAACCCAGGATAGCCACCTT
GTGGGATGTTCAAAAGCTGGTGGGGTCACTTCAGTGGCTTCGCCCAGCGTTAGGGATCCCGCCACGACTG
ATGGGTCCCTTTTATGAGCAGTTACGAGGGTCAGATCCTAACGAGGCGAGGGAATGGAATCTAGACATGA
AAATGGCCTGGAGAGAGATCGTACAGCTTAGCACTACTGCTGCCTTGGAACGATGGGACCCTGCCCAGCC
TCTGGAAGGAGCGGTCGCTAGATGTGAACAGGGGGCAATAGGGGTCCTGGGACAGGGACTGTCCACACAC
CCAAGGCCATGTTTGTGGTTATTCTCCACCCAACCCACCAAGGCGTTTACTGCTTGGTTAGAAGTGCTCA
CCCTTTTGATTACTAAGCTACGCGCTTCGGCAGTGCGAACCTTTGGCAAGGAGGTTGATATCCTCCTGTT
GCCTGCATGCTTCCGGGAGGACCTTCCGCTCCCGGAGGGGATCCTGTTAGCACTTAGGGGGTTTGCAGGA
AAAATCAGGAGTAGTGACACGCCATCTATTTTTGACATTGCGCGTCCACTGCATGTTTCTCTGAAAGTGA
GGGTTACCGACCACCCTGTGCCGGGACCCACTGTCTTTACCGACGCCTCCTCAAGCACCCATAAAGGGGT
GGTAGTCTGGAGGGAGGGCCCAAGGTGGGAGATAAAAGAAATAGTTGATTTGGGGGCAAGTGTACAACAA
CTGGAGGCACGCGCTGTGGCCATGGCACTTCTGCTGTGGCCGACAACGCCCACTAATGTAGTGACTGACT
CTGCGTTTGTTGCGAAAATGTTACTCAAGATGGGACAGGAGGGAGTCCCGTCTACAGCGGCAGCTTTTAT
TTTAGAGGATGCGTTAAGCCAAAGGTCAGCCATGGCCGCCGTTCTCCACGTGCGGAGTCATTCTGAAGTG
CCAGGGTTTTTCACAGAAGGAAATGACGTGGCAGATAGCCAAGCCACCTTTCAAGCGTATCCCTTGAGAG
AGGCTAAAGATCTTCATACCGCTCTCCATATTGGACCCCGCGCGCTATCCAAAGCGTGTAATATATCTAT
GCAGCAGGCTAGGGAGGTTGTTCAGACCTGCCCGCATTGTAATTCAGCCCCTGCGTTGGAGGCCGGGGTA
AACCCTAGGGGTTTGGGACCCCTACAGATATGGCAGACAGACTTTACGCTTGAGCCTAGAATGGCTCCCC
GTTCCTGGCTCGCTGTTACTGTGGACACCGCCTCATCAGCGATAGTCGTAACTCAGCATGGCCGTGTTAC
ATCGGTTGCTGCACAACATCATTGGGCCACGGCTATCGCCGTTTTGGGAAGACCAAAGGCCATAAAAACA
GATAACGGGTCCTGCTTCACGTCTAAATCCACGCGGGAGTGGCTCGCGAGATGGGGGATAGCACACACCA
CCGGGATTCCGGGAAATTCCCAGGGTCAAGCTATGGTAGAGCGGGCCAACCGGCTCCTGAAAGATAAGAT
CCGTGTGCTTGCGGAAGGGGACGGCTTTATGAAAAGAATCCCCGCCAGCAAACAGGGGGAACTACTAGCC
AAAGCAATGTATGCCCTCAATCACTTTGAGCGTGGTGAAAACACAAAAACACCGGTACAAAAACACTGGA
GACCTACCGTTCTTACAGAAGGACCCCCGGTTAAAATACGAATAGAGACAGGGGAGTGGGAAAAAGGATG
GAACGTGCTGGTCTGGGGACGAGGTTATGCCGCTGTGAAAAACAGGGACACTGATAAGGTTATTTGGGTA
CCCTCTCGGAAAGTTAAACCGGATGTCACCCAAAAGGATGAGGTGACTAAGAAAGATGAGGCGAGCCCTC
TTTTTGCAGGCATTTCTGACTGGATACCCTGGGAAGACGAGCAAGAAGGACTCCAAGGAGAAACCGCTAG
CAACAAGCAAGAAAGACCCGGAGAAGACACCCTTGCTGCCAACGAGAGTTAATTATATTCTCATTATTGG
TGTCCTGGTCTTGTGTGAGGTTACGGGGGTAAGAGCTGATGTCCACTTACTCGAGCAGCCAGGGAACCTT
TGGATTACATGGGCCAACCGTACAGGCCAAACGGATTTTTGCCTCTCTACACAGTCAGCCACCTCCCCTT
TTCAAACATGTTTGATAGGTATCCCGTCCCCTATTTCCGAGGGTGATTTTAAGGGATATGTTTCTGATAC
AAATTGCACCACCTTGGGAACTGATCGGTTAGTCTCGTCAGCCGACTTTACTGGCGGACCTGACAACAGT
ACCACCCTCACTTATCGGAAGGTCTCATGCTTGTTGTTAAAGCTGAATGTCTCTATGTGGGATGAGCCAC
CTGAACTACAGCTGTTAGGTTCCCAGTCTCTCCCTAACATTACTAATATTGCTCAGATTTCCGGTATAAC
CGGGGGATGCGTAGGCTTCAGACCACAAGGGGTTCCTTGGTATCTAGGTTGGTCTAGACAGGAGGCCACG
CGGTTTCTCCTTAGACACCCCTCTTTCTCTAAATCCACGGAACCGTTTACGGTGGTGACAGCGGATAGGC
ACAATCTTTTTATGGGGAGTGAGTACTGCGGTGCATATGGCTACAGATTTTGGAACATGTATAACTGCTC
ACAGGTGGGGCGGCAGTACCGCTGTGGTAATGCGCGCAGCCCCCGCCCGGGTCTTCCTGAAATCCAGTGT
ACAAGGAGAGGAGGCAAATGGGTTAATCAATCACAGGAAATTAATGAGTCGGAGCCGTTCAGCTTTACGG
TGAACTGTACAGCTAGTAGTTTGGGTAATGCCAGTGGGTGTTGCGGAAAAGCAGGCACGATTCTCCCGGG
AAAGTGGGTCGATAGCACACAAGGTAGTTTCACCAAACCAAAAGCGCTACCACCCGCAATTTTCCTCATT
TGTGGGGATCGCGCATGGCAAGGAATTCCCAGTCGTCCGGTAGGGGGCCCCTGCTATTTAGGCAAGCTTA
CCATGTTAGCACCTAAGCATACAGATATTCTCAAGGTGCTTGTCAATTCATCGCGGACAGGTATAAGACG
TAAACGAAGCACCTCACACCTGGATGATACATGCTCAGATGAAGTGCAGCTTTGGGGTCCTACAGCAAGA
ATCTTTGCATCTATCCTAGCCCCGGGGGTAGCAGCTGCGCAAGCCTTAAGAGAAATTGAGAGACTAGCCT
GTTGGTCCGTTAAACAGGCTAACTTGACAACATCACTCCTCGGGGACTTATTGGATGATGTCACGAGTAT
TCGACACGCGGTCCTGCAGAACCGAGCGGCTATTGACTTCTTGCTCCTAGCTCACGGCCATGGCTGTGAG
GACGTTGCCGGAATGTGCTGTTTCAATTTGAGTGATCACAGTGAGTCTATACAGAAGAAGTTCCAGCTAA
TGAAGGAACATGTCAATAAGATCGGCGTGGACAGCGACCCAATTGGAAGTTGGCTGCGAGGACTATTCGG
GGGAATAGGAGAATGGGCCGTTCATTTGCTGAAAGGACTGCTTTTGGGGCTTGTAGTTATTTTGTTGCTA
GTAGTGTGCCTGCCTTGCCTTTTGCAAATCGTATGCGGTAACATCAGAAAGATGATTAATAACTCCATCA
GCTACCACACGGAATATAAGAAGCTGCAAAAGGCCTGTGGGCAGCCTGAAAGCAGAATAGTATAAGGCAG
TACATGGGTGGTGGTATAGCGCTTGCGAGTCCATCGAGGAAGGCAGGAAAGACAGCTATTGGTAATTGTG
AAATACGCTTTTGTCTGTGTGCTGCAGGAGCTGAGCTGACTCTGCTGGTGGCCTCGCGTACCACTGTGGC
ATCGATTCTAGACCACTGTGGCCAGGCGGTAGCTGGGACGTGCAGCCGACCACCATGTCT
